>Addgene plasmid #240576 | pSplit 1 | addgene full sequence | sequence record 485600 | Addgene NGS Result
GTTTACCCGCCAATATATCCTGTCAAACACTGATAGTTTAATTCCCGCTTACGAGACCGTTGGTCTCCTC
CACTGAATCAAAGGCCATGGAGTCAAAGATTCAAATAGAGGACCTAACAGAACTCGCCGTAAAGACTGGC
GAACAGTTCATACAGAGTCTCTTACGACTCAATGACAAGAAGAAAATCTTCGTCAACATGGTGGAGCACG
ACACACTTGTCTACTCCAAAAATATCAAAGATACAGTCTCAGAAGACCAAAGGGCAATTGAGACTTTTCA
ACAAAGGGTAATATCCGGAAACCTCCTCGGATTCCATTGCCCAGCTATCTGTCACTTTATTGTGAAGATA
GTGGAAAAGGAAGGTGGCTCCTACAAATGCCATCATTGCGATAAAGGAAAGGCCATCGTTGAAGATGCCT
CTGCCGACAGTGGTCCCAAAGATGGACCCCCACCCACGAGGAGCATCGTGGAAAAAGAAGACGTTCCAAC
CACGTCTTCAAAGCAAGTGGATTGATGTGATATCTCCACTGACGTAAGGGATGACGCACAATCCCACTAT
CCTTCGCAAGACCCTTCCTCTATATAAGGAAGTTCATTTCATTTGGAGAGAACACGGGGGACTCAAACAT
TACTCATTCACAAAACCATCTTAAAGCAACTACACAAGTCTTGAAATTTTCTCATATTTTCTATTTACTA
TATAAACTTTTAATCAAATCAAGATTAAAGTTAATTAAATGACAACCTTCAAAATCGAGTCCCGGATCCA
CGGCAACCTCAACGGGGAGAAGTTCGAGTTGGTTGGAGGTGGAGTAGGTGAGGAGGGTCGCCTCGAGATT
GAGATGAAGACTAAAGATAAACCACTGGCATTCTCTCCCTTCCTGCTGACCACTTGCATGGGTTACGGGT
TCTACCACTTCGCCAGCTTCCCAAAGGGGATTAAGAACATCTATCTTCATGCTGCAACGAACGGAGGTTA
CACCAACACCAGGAAGGAGATCTATGAAGACGGCGGCATCTTGGAGGTCAACTTCCGTTACACTTACGAG
TTCAACAAGATCATCGGTGACGTCGAGTGCATTGGACATGGATTCCCAAGTCAGAGTCCGATCTTCAAGG
ACACGATCGTGAAGAGTTGTCCCACGGTGGACCTGATGTTGCCAATGTCCGGGAACATCATCGCCAGCTC
CTACGCTTACGCCTTCCAACTGAAGGACGGCTCTTTCTACACGGCAGAAGTCAAGAACAACATAGACTTC
AAGAATCCAATCCACGAGTCCTTCTCGAAGTCAGGGCCCATGTTCACCCACAGACGTGTCGAGGAGACTC
TCACCAAGGAGAACCTTGCCATAGTGGAGTACCAGCAGGTTTTCAACAGCGCCCCAAGAGACATGTAGAT
ATGAAGATGAAGATGAAATATTTGGTGTGTCAAATAAAAAGCTTGTGTGCTTAAGTTTGTGTTTTTTTCT
TGGCTTGTTGTGTTATGAATTTGTGGCTTTTTCTAATATTAAATGAATGTAAGATCTCATTATAATGAAT
AAACAAATGTTTCTATAATCCATTGTGAATGTTTTGTTGGATCTCTTCTGCAGCATATAACTACTGTATG
TGCTATGGTATGGACTATGGAATATGATTAAAGATAAGATGGGCTCATAGAGTAAAACGAGGCGAGGGAC
CTATAAACCTCCCTTCATCATGCTATTTCATGATCTATTTTATAAAATAAAGATGTAGAAAAAAGTAAGC
GTAATAACCGCAAAACAAATGATTTAAAACATGGCACATAATGAGGAGATTAAGTTCGGTTTACGTTTAT
TTTAGTACTAATTGTAACGTGAGACTACGTATCGGGAATCGCCTAATTAAAGCATTAATGCGAACCTGAT
TAGATTCACCGACCCTCCTATCGTGTCGACCTTTCTGTTTCTTAGAATTTTTTGGTAGTCTATGTACTAA
TAATGTCAGCTTCGTATTTATTTCATAAGCAATTTGCATTTGCAATTTGTTTTTTACTTTTATTTTTATT
GTATTGTGGAATGTGGACTCGTACCAACATGAAGTTATATACCACCAAAAAAATTACAGTTAGTCAAAAG
ATTCACGAGTGAGAGCTACTTATGATTGTCTTTTACGTATATGTCTAATTGTCTATTTGCTCAATAATCT
TTGTACTTTCTTTTGTCGTTGATAAAATCACAAAGTTCCAAAAGTAATCGAATGATTTGCTTTTAAGAAA
AGAAGAGCTCAATAATTCAACATATATCTGTACACAATTACCGCCTTTGAGTGAGCTCTAGATGCCACCT
GACGTCTAAGAAGAATTCGTAATCATGTCATAGCTGTTTCCTGTGTGAAATTGTTATCCGCTCACAATTC
CACACAACATACGAGCCGGAAGCATAAAGTGTAAAGCCTGGGGTGCCTAATGAGTGAGCTAACTCACATT
AATTGCGTTGCGCTCACTGCCCGCTTTCCAGTCGGGAAACCTGTCGTGCCAGCTGCATTAATGAATCGGC
CAACGCGCGGGGAGAGGCGGTTTGCGTATTGGCTAGAGCAGCTTGCCAACATGGTGGAGCACGACACTCT
CGTCTACTCCAAGAATATCAAAGATACAGTCTCAGAAGACCAAAGGGCTATTGAGACTTTTCAACAAAGG
GTAATATCGGGAAACCTCCTCGGATTCCATTGCCCAGCTATCTGTCACTTCATCAAAAGGACAGTAGAAA
AGGAAGGTGGCACCTACAAATGCCATCATTGCGATAAAGGAAAGGCTATCGTTCAAGATGCCTCTGCCGA
CAGTGGTCCCAAAGATGGACCCCCACCCACGAGGAGCATCGTGGAAAAAGAAGACGTTCCAACCACGTCT
TCAAAGCAAGTGGATTGATGTGAACATGGTGGAGCACGACACTCTCGTCTACTCCAAGAATATCAAAGAT
ACAGTCTCAGAAGACCAAAGGGCTATTGAGACTTTTCAACAAAGGGTAATATCGGGAAACCTCCTCGGAT
TCCATTGCCCAGCTATCTGTCACTTCATCAAAAGGACAGTAGAAAAGGAAGGTGGCACCTACAAATGCCA
TCATTGCGATAAAGGAAAGGCTATCGTTCAAGATGCCTCTGCCGACAGTGGTCCCAAAGATGGACCCCCA
CCCACGAGGAGCATCGTGGAAAAAGAAGACGTTCCAACCACGTCTTCAAAGCAAGTGGATTGATGTGATA
TCTCCACTGACGTAAGGGATGACGCACAATCCCACTATCCTTCGCAAGACCCTTCCTCTATATAAGGAAG
TTCATTTCATTTGGAGAGGACACGCTGAAATCACCAGTCTCTCTCTACAAATCTATCTCTCTCGAGCTTT
CGCAGATATGGGGATTGAACAAGATGGATTGCACGCAGGTTCTCCGGCCGCTTGGGTGGAGAGGCTATTC
GGCTATGACTGGGCACAACAGACAATCGGCTGCTCTGATGCCGCCGTGTTCCGGCTGTCAGCGCAGGGGC
GCCCGGTTCTTTTTGTCAAGACCGACCTGTCCGGTGCCCTGAATGAACTCCAGGACGAGGCAGCGCGGCT
ATCGTGGCTGGCCACGACGGGCGTTCCTTGCGCAGCTGTGCTCGACGTTGTCACTGAAGCGGGAAGGGAC
TGGCTGCTATTGGGCGAAGTGCCGGGGCAGGATCTCCTGTCATCTCACCTTGCTCCTGCCGAGAAAGTAT
CCATCATGGCTGATGCAATGCGGCGGCTGCATACGCTTGATCCGGCTACCTGCCCATTCGACCACCAAGC
GAAACATCGCATCGAGCGAGCACGTACTCGGATGGAAGCCGGTCTTGTCGATCAGGATGATCTGGACGAA
GAGCATCAGGGGCTCGCGCCAGCCGAACTGTTCGCCAGGCTCAAGGCGCGCATGCCCGACGGCGAGGATC
TCGTCGTGACACATGGCGATGCCTGCTTGTCCTACGAAACCGAGATTCTTACTGTTGAGTATGGATTGCT
TCCAATCGGCAAGATCGTAGAGAAACGTATTGAGTGTACAGTTTATTCTGTTGACAACAACGGAAATATC
TATACTCAGCCTGTTGCTCAATGGCACGATAGAGGGGAACAAGAGGTTTTCGAGTATTGCCTTGAGGATG
GTAGCCTCATTCGAGCAACAAAAGATCACAAATTTATGACAGTGGATGGTCAGATGTTACCTATCGATGA
AATTTTCGAAAGGGAATTAGACCTCATGAGAGTGGATAACCTCCCTAATTAGGCTCGAGTTTCTCCATAA
TAATGTGTGAGTAGTTCCCAGATAAGGGAATTAGGGTTCCTATAGGGTTTCGCTCATGTGTTGAGCATAT
AAGAAACCCTTAGTATGTATTTGTATTTGTAAAATACTTCTATCAATAAAATTTCTAATTCCTAAAACCA
AAATCCAGTACTAAAATCCAGATCCCCCGAATTAATTCGGCGTTAATTCAGTACATTAAAAACGTCCGCA
ATGTGTTATTAAGTTGTCTAAGCGTCAATTTGTTTACACCACAATATATCCTGCCACCAGCCAGCCAACA
GCTCCCCGACCGGCAGCTCGGCACAAAATCACCACTCGATACAGGCAGCCCATCAGTCCGGGACGGCGTC
AGCGGGAGAGCCGTTGTAAGGCGGCAGACTTTGCTCATGTTACCGATGCTATTCGGAAGAACGGCAACTA
AGCTGCCGGGTTTGAAACACGGATGATCTCGCGGAGGGTAGCATGTTGATTGTAACGATGACAGAGCGTT
GCTGCCTGTGATCACCGCGGTTTCAAAATCGGCTCCGTCGATACTATGTTATACGCCAATTTTGAAAACA
ACTTTGAAAAAGCTGTTTTCTGGTATTTAAGGTTTTAGAATGCAAGGAACAGTGAATTGGAGTTCGTCTT
GTTATAATTAGCTTCTTGGGGTATCTTTAAATACTGTAGAAAAGAGGAAGGAAATAATAAATGGCTAAAA
TGAGAATATCACCGGAATTGAAAAAACTGATCGAAAAATACCGCTGCGTAAAAGATACGGAAGGAATGTC
TCCTGCTAAGGTATATAAGCTGGTGGGAGAAAATGAAAACCTATATTTAAAAATGACGGACAGCCGGTAT
AAAGGGACCACCTATGATGTGGAACGGGAAAAGGACATGATGCTATGGCTGGAAGGAAAGCTGCCTGTTC
CAAAGGTCCTGCACTTTGAACGGCATGATGGCTGGAGCAATCTGCTCATGAGTGAGGCCGATGGCGTCCT
TTGCTCGGAAGAGTATGAAGATGAACAAAGCCCTGAAAAGATTATCGAGCTGTATGCGGAGTGCATCAGG
CTCTTTCACTCCATCGACATATCGGATTGTCCCTATACGAATAGCTTAGACAGCCGCTTAGCCGAATTGG
ATTACTTACTGAATAACGATCTGGCCGATGTGGATTGCGAAAACTGGGAAGAAGACACTCCATTTAAAGA
TCCGCGCGAGCTGTATGATTTTTTAAAGACGGAAAAGCCCGAAGAGGAACTTGTCTTTTCCCACGGCGAC
CTGGGAGACAGCAACATCTTTGTGAAAGATGGCAAAGTAAGTGGCTTTATTGATCTTGGGAGAAGCGGCA
GGGCGGACAAGTGGTATGACATTGCCTTCTGCGTCCGGTCGATCAGGGAGGATATCGGGGAAGAACAGTA
TGTCGAGCTATTTTTTGACTTACTGGGGATCAAGCCTGATTGGGAGAAAATAAAATATTATATTTTACTG
GATGAATTGTTTTAGTACCTAGAATGCATGACCAAAATCCCTTAACGTGAGTTTTCGTTCCACTGAGCGT
CAGACCCCGTAGAAAAGATCAAAGGATCTTCTTGAGATCCTTTTTTTCTGCGCGTAATCTGCTGCTTGCA
AACAAAAAAACCACCGCTACCAGCGGTGGTTTGTTTGCCGGATCAAGAGCTACCAACTCTTTTTCCGAAG
GTAACTGGCTTCAGCAGAGCGCAGATACCAAATACTGTCCTTCTAGTGTAGCCGTAGTTAGGCCACCACT
TCAAGAACTCTGTAGCACCGCCTACATACCTCGCTCTGCTAATCCTGTTACCAGTGGCTGCTGCCAGTGG
CGATAAGTCGTGTCTTACCGGGTTGGACTCAAGACGATAGTTACCGGATAAGGCGCAGCGGTCGGGCTGA
ACGGGGGGTTCGTGCACACAGCCCAGCTTGGAGCGAACGACCTACACCGAACTGAGATACCTACAGCGTG
AGCTATGAGAAAGCGCCACGCTTCCCGAAGGGAGAAAGGCGGACAGGTATCCGGTAAGCGGCAGGGTCGG
AACAGGAGAGCGCACGAGGGAGCTTCCAGGGGGAAACGCCTGGTATCTTTATAGTCCTGTCGGGTTTCGC
CACCTCTGACTTGAGCGTCGATTTTTGTGATGCTCGTCAGGGGGGCGGAGCCTATGGAAAAACGCCAGCA
ACGCGGCCTTTTTACGGTTCCTGGCCTTTTGCTGGCCTTTTGCTCACATGTTCTTTCCTGCGTTATCCCC
TGATTCTGTGGATAACCGTATTACCGCCTTTGAGTGAGCTGATACCGCTCGCCGCAGCCGAACGACCGAG
CGCAGCGAGTCAGTGAGCGAGGAAGCGGAAGAGCGCCTGATGCGGTATTTTCTCCTTACGCATCTGTGCG
GTATTTCACACCGCATATGGTGCACTCTCAGTACAATCTGCTCTGATGCCGCATAGTTAAGCCAGTATAC
ACTCCGCTATCGCTACGTGACTGGGTCATGGCTGCGCCCCGACACCCGCCAACACCCGCTGACGCGCCCT
GACGGGCTTGTCTGCTCCCGGCATCCGCTTACAGACAAGCTGTGACCGTCTCCGGGAGCTGCATGTGTCA
GAGGTTTTCACCGTCATCACCGAAACGCGCGAGGCAGGGTGCCTTGATGTGGGCGCCGGCGGTCGAGTGG
CGACGGCGCGGCTTGTCCGCGCCCTGGTAGATTGCCTGGCCGTAGGCCAGCCATTTTTGAGCGGCCAGCG
GCCGCGATAGGCCGACGCGAAGCGGCGGGGCGTAGGGAGCGCAGCGACCGAAGGGTAGGCGCTTTTTGCA
GCTCTTCGGCTGTGCGCTGGCCAGACAGTTATGCACAGGCCAGGCGGGTTTTAAGAGTTTTAATAAGTTT
TAAAGAGTTTTAGGCGGAAAAATCGCCTTTTTTCTCTTTTATATCAGTCACTTACATGTGTGACCGGTTC
CCAATGTACGGCTTTGGGTTCCCAATGTACGGGTTCCGGTTCCCAATGTACGGCTTTGGGTTCCCAATGT
ACGTGCTATCCACAGGAAACTCTCCTTTTCGACCTTTTTCCCCTGCTAGGGCAATTTGCCCTAGCATCTG
CTCCGTACATTAGGAACCGGCGGATGCTTCGCCCTCGATCAGGTTGCGGTAGCGCATGACTAGGATCGGG
CCAGCCTGCCCCGCCTCCTCCTTCAAATCGTACTCCGGCAGGTCATTTGACCCGATCAGCTTGCGCACGG
TGAAACAGAACTTCTTGAACTCTCCGGCGCTGCCACTGCGTTCGTAGATCGTCTTGAACAACCATCTGGC
TTCTGCCTTGCCTGCGGCGCGGCGTGCCAGGCGGTAGAGAAAACGGCCGATGCCGGGATCGATCAAAAAG
TAATCGGGGTGAACCGTCAGCACGTCCGGGTTCTTGCCTTCTGTGATCTCGCGGTACATCCAATCAGCTA
GCTCGATCTCGATGTACTCCGGCCGCCCGGTTTCGCTCTTTACGATCTTGTAGCGGCTAATCAAGGCTTC
ACCCTCGGATACCGTCACCAGGCGGCCGTTCTTGGCCTTCTTCGTACGCTGCATGGCAACGTGCGTGGTG
TTTAACCGAATGCAGGTTTCTACCAGGTCGTCTTTCTGCTTTCCGCCATCGGCTCGCCGGCAGAACTTGA
GTACGTCCGCAACGTGTGGACGGAACACGCGGCCGGGCTTGTCTCCCTTCCCTTCCCGGTATCGGTTCAT
GGATTCGGTTAGATGGGAAACCGCCATCAGTACCAGGTCGTAATCCCACACACTGGCCATGCCGGCCGGC
CCTGCGGAAACCTCTACGTGCCCGTCTGGAAGCTCGTAGCGGATCACCTCGCCAGCTCGTCGGTCACGCT
TCGACAGACGGAAAACGGCCACGTCCATGATGCTGCGACTATCGCGGGTGCCCACGTCATAGAGCATCGG
AACGAAAAAATCTGGTTGCTCGTCGCCCTTGGGCGGCTTCCTAATCGACGGCGCACCGGCTGCCGGCGGT
TGCCGGGATTCTTTGCGGATTCGATCAGCGGCCGCTTGCCACGATTCACCGGGGCGTGCTTCTGCCTCGA
TGCGTTGCCGCTGGGCGGCCTGCGCGGCCTTCAACTTCTCCACCAGGTCATCACCCAGCGCCGCGCCGAT
TTGTACCGGGCCGGATGGTTTGCGACCGCTCACGCCGATTCCTCGGGCTTGGGGGTTCCAGTGCCATTGC
AGGGCCGGCAGGCAACCCAGCCGCTTACGCCTGGCCAACCGCCCGTTCCTCCACACATGGGGCATTCCAC
GGCGTCGGTGCCTGGTTGTTCTTGATTTTCCATGCCGCCTCCTTTAGCCGCTAAAATTCATCTACTCATT
TATTCATTTGCTCATTTACTCTGGTAGCTGCGCGATGTATTCAGATAGCAGCTCGGTAATGGTCTTGCCT
TGGCGTACCGCGTACATCTTCAGCTTGGTGTGATCCTCCGCCGGCAACTGAAAGTTGACCCGCTTCATGG
CTGGCGTGTCTGCCAGGCTGGCCAACGTTGCAGCCTTGCTGCTGCGTGCGCTCGGACGGCCGGCACTTAG
CGTGTTTGTGCTTTTGCTCATTTTCTCTTTACCTCATTAACTCAAATGAGTTTTGATTTAATTTCAGCGG
CCAGCGCCTGGACCTCGCGGGCAGCGTCGCCCTCGGGTTCTGATTCAAGAACGGTTGTGCCGGCGGCGGC
AGTGCCTGGGTAGCTCACGCGCTGCGTGATACGGGACTCAAGAATGGGCAGCTCGTACCCGGCCAGCGCC
TCGGCAACCTCACCGCCGATGCGCGTGCCTTTGATCGCCCGCGACACGACAAAGGCCGCTTGTAGCCTTC
CATCCGTGACCTCAATGCGCTGCTTAACCAGCTCCACCAGGTCGGCGGTGGCCCATATGTCGTAAGGGCT
TGGCTGCACCGGAATCAGCACGAAGTCGGCTGCCTTGATCGCGGACACAGCCAAGTCCGCCGCCTGGGGC
GCTCCGTCGATCACTACGAAGTCGCGCCGGCCGATGGCCTTCACGTCGCGGTCAATCGTCGGGCGGTCGA
TGCCGACAACGGTTAGCGGTTGATCTTCCCGCACGGCCGCCCAATCGCGGGCACTGCCCTGGGGATCGGA
ATCGACTAACAGAACATCGGCCCCGGCGAGTTGCAGGGCGCGGGCTAGATGGGTTGCGATGGTCGTCTTG
CCTGACCCGCCTTTCTGGTTAAGTACAGCGATAACCTTCATGCGTTCCCCTTGCGTATTTGTTTATTTAC
TCATCGCATCATATACGCAGCGACCGCATGACGCAAGCTGTTTTACTCAAATACACATCACCTTTTTAGA
CGGCGGCGCTCGGTTTCTTCAGCGGCCAAGCTGGCCGGCCAGGCCGCCAGCTTGGCATCAGACAAACCGG
CCAGGATTTCATGCAGCCGCACGGTTGAGACGTGCGCGGGCGGCTCGAACACGTACCCGGCCGCGATCAT
CTCCGCCTCGATCTCTTCGGTAATGAAAAACGGTTCGTCCTGGCCGTCCTGGTGCGGTTTCATGCTTGTT
CCTCTTGGCGTTCATTCTCGGCGGCCGCCAGGGCGTCGGCCTCGGTCAATGCGTCCTCACGGAAGGCACC
GCGCCGCCTGGCCTCGGTGGGCGTCACTTCCTCGCTGCGCTCAAGTGCGCGGTACAGGGTCGAGCGATGC
ACGCCAAGCAGTGCAGCCGCCTCTTTCACGGTGCGGCCTTCCTGGTCGATCAGCTCGCGGGCGTGCGCGA
TCTGTGCCGGGGTGAGGGTAGGGCGGGGGCCAAACTTCACGCCTCGGGCCTTGGCGGCCTCGCGCCCGCT
CCGGGTGCGGTCGATGATTAGGGAACGCTCGAACTCGGCAATGCCGGCGAACACGGTCAACACCATGCGG
CCGGCCGGCGTGGTGGTGTCGGCCCACGGCTCTGCCAGGCTACGCAGGCCCGCGCCGGCCTCCTGGATGC
GCTCGGCAATGTCCAGTAGGTCGCGGGTGCTGCGGGCCAGGCGGTCTAGCCTGGTCACTGTCACAACGTC
GCCAGGGCGTAGGTGGTCAAGCATCCTGGCCAGCTCCGGGCGGTCGCGCCTGGTGCCGGTGATCTTCTCG
GAAAACAGCTTGGTGCAGCCGGCCGCGTGCAGTTCGGCCCGTTGGTTGGTCAAGTCCTGGTCGTCGGTGC
TGACGCGGGCATAGCCCAGCAGGCCAGCGGCGGCGCTCTTGTTCATGGCGTAATGTCTCCGGTTCTAGTC
GCAAGTATTCTACTTTATGCGACTAAAACACGCGACAAGAAAACGCCAGGAAAAGGGCAGGGCGGCAGCC
TGTCGCGTAACTTAGGACTTGTGCGACATGTCGTTTTCAGAAGACGGCTGCACTGAACGTCAGAAGCCGA
CTGCACTATAGCAGCGGAGGGGTTGGATCAAAGTACTTTGATCCCGAGGGGAACCCTGTGGTTGGCATGC
ACATACAAATGGACGAACGGATAAACCTTTTCACGCCCTTTTAAATATCCGATTATTCTAATAAACGCTC
TTTTCTCTTAG
Features (pLannotate 1.2.2; 21 found; start..end, strand, type, name):
      1..25      -  misc_feature   RB T-DNA repeat: right border repeat from nopaline C58 T-DNA
    269..610     +  promoter       CaMV 35S promoter: strong constitutive promoter from cauliflower mosaic virus
    897..920     +  CDS            CopGFP (fragment): green fluorescent protein 2 from Pontellina plumata, also known as ppluGFP2 (Shagin et al., 2004)
   1400..1648    +  terminator     HSP terminator: efficient transcription terminator from the Arabidopsis thaliana heat shock protein 18.2 gene (Nagaya et al., 2010)
   2359..2381    -  protein_bind   lac operator (fragment): The lac repressor binds to the lac operator to inhibit transcription in E. coli. This inhibition can be relieved by adding lactose or isopropyl-β-D-thiogalactopyranoside (IPTG). lac repressor encoded by lacI
   2385..2415    -  promoter       lac promoter: promoter for the E. coli lac operon
   2430..2451    -  protein_bind   CAP binding site: CAP binding activates transcription in the presence of cAMP. E. coli catabolite activator protein
   2464..2552    -  CDS            lacI (fragment): lac repressor; lacI; The lac repressor binds to the lac operator to inhibit transcription in E. coli. This inhibition can be relieved by adding lactose or isopropyl-β-D-thiogalactopyranoside (IPTG).
   2642..3318    +  promoter       CaMV 35S promoter (enhanced): cauliflower mosaic virus 35S promoter with a duplicated enhancer region
   3373..3949    +  CDS            NeoR/KanR (fragment): aminoglycoside phosphotransferase from Tn5; aph(3')-II (or nptII); confers resistance to neomycin, kanamycin, and G418 (Geneticin®)
   3917..4243    +  CDS            dnaE-N (fragment): DPO3A_SYNY3 - Experimental evidence at protein level: Swiss-Prot protein existence level 1. DNA polymerase III is a complex, multichain enzyme responsible for most of the replicative synthesis in bacteria. This DNA polymerase also exhibits 3' to 5' exonuclease activity. The alpha chain is the DNA polymerase (By similarity). From Synechocystis sp. (strain PCC 6803 / Kazusa).
   4260..4434    +  polyA_signal   CaMV poly(A) signal: cauliflower mosaic virus polyadenylation signal
   4512..4536    -  misc_feature   LB T-DNA repeat: left border repeat from nopaline C58 T-DNA
   4961..5755    +  CDS            KanR: aminoglycoside phosphotransferase; aphA-3; confers resistance to kanamycin
   5842..6430    +  rep_origin     ori: high-copy-number ColE1/pMB1/pBR322/pUC origin of replication
   6616..6756    -  misc_feature   bom: basis of mobility region from pBR322
   6858..6897    -  CDS            rop (fragment): Rop protein, which maintains plasmids at low copy number; rop
   7100..7294    -  rep_origin     pVS1 oriV: origin of replication for the Pseudomonas plasmid pVS1 (Heeb et al., 2000)
   7360..8433    -  CDS            pVS1 RepA: replication protein from the Pseudomonas plasmid pVS1 (Heeb et al., 2000)
   8862..9491    -  CDS            pVS1 StaA: stability protein from the Pseudomonas plasmid pVS1 (Heeb et al., 2000)
  10051..10452   -  CDS            Y4CG_SINFN (fragment): Protein inferred from homology: Swiss-Prot protein existence level 3. From Sinorhizobium fredii (strain NBRC 101917 / NGR234).
