[The description below was written by a language model from this plasmid's Addgene catalogue record and pLannotate feature annotations shown in this document.]
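Description:
pSplit 1 is a 10.8 kb binary T-DNA vector for plant expression, built on the pAXY0002 backbone and catalogued as a destination vector for the pSplit split-selectable-marker gene stacking system. Outside the T-DNA borders it carries a bacterial kanamycin resistance gene (aphA-3), a high-copy ColE1/pUC-type origin with the pBR322 bom site for propagation in E. coli, and the pVS1 oriV, RepA and StaA functions that allow replication and stable maintenance in Agrobacterium. This layout is typical of pCAMBIA-style binary backbones used for Agrobacterium-mediated plant transformation.

Between the nopaline-type right and left border repeats lie two plant cassettes. Near the left border, an enhanced CaMV 35S promoter with a duplicated enhancer drives a partial NeoR/KanR (nptII) coding sequence joined directly to an N-terminal DnaE intein segment, followed by the CaMV poly(A) signal. The catalogue names this insert NpuDnaE(N); the automated annotation matched it to the Synechocystis DnaE homologue. On its own this fragment should not confer kanamycin resistance in plants. The logic of such a system is that a partner vector supplies the remaining marker portion fused to the complementary intein half, so protein trans-splicing rebuilds a functional enzyme only in cells that receive both T-DNAs, allowing one selective agent to select for two constructs. The partner is not described in this record.

Near the right border, a CaMV 35S promoter and the Arabidopsis HSP18.2 terminator flank a region annotated only with a very short CopGFP-like match, so its coding content is not clearly defined. Remnants of lac promoter/operator sequence between the cassettes probably mark a cloning region, but the record does not state how genes of interest are inserted.
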