Addgene plasmid #240576: pSplit 1
Purpose: Destination vector for pSplit system in plants
Depositing lab: Xiaohan Yang. Depositing organization: Oak Ridge National Laboratory. Publication: A Novel Gene Stacking Method in Plant Transformation Utilizing Split Selectable Markers. Yuan G, Islam MT, Tuskan GA, Yang X. Bio Protoc. 2025 Feb 20;15(4):e5214. doi: 10.21769/BioProtoc.5214. eCollection 2025 Feb 20. PubMed 40028010.
Backbone
  Vector backbone: pAXY0002
  Vector type: Plant Expression
Growth in bacteria
  Bacterial resistance: Kanamycin, 50 μg/mL
  Growth temperature: 37°C
  Growth strain: DH5alpha
  Copy number: High Copy
Gene/Insert
  Gene/Insert name: NpuDnaE(N)
Terms and licenses: Academic/Nonprofit Terms; Industry Terms: Not Available to Industry
How to cite: pSplit 1 was a gift from Xiaohan Yang (Addgene plasmid # 240576 ; http://n2t.net/addgene:240576 ; RRID:Addgene_240576)
